>Addgene plasmid #129337 | pLBS-mScarlet | addgene full sequence | sequence record 273259 | Addgene NGS Result
TGTAGTCTTATGCAATACTCTTGTAGTCTTGCAACATGGTAACGATGAGTTAGCAACATGCCTTACAAGG
AGAGAAAAAGCACCGTGCATGCCGATTGGTGGAAGTAAGGTGGTACGATCGTGCCTTATTAGGAAGGCAA
CAGACGGGTCTGACATGGATTGGACGAACCACTGAATTGCCGCATTGCAGAGATATTGTATTTAAGTGCC
TAGCTCGATACATAAACGGGTCTCTCTGGTTAGACCAGATCTGAGCCTGGGAGCTCTCTGGCTAACTAGG
GAACCCACTGCTTAAGCCTCAATAAAGCTTGCCTTGAGTGCTTCAAGTAGTGTGTGCCCGTCTGTTGTGT
GACTCTGGTAACTAGAGATCCCTCAGACCCTTTTAGTCAGTGTGGAAAATCTCTAGCAGTGGCGCCCGAA
CAGGGACTTGAAAGCGAAAGGGAAACCAGAGGAGCTCTCTCGACGCAGGACTCGGCTTGCTGAAGCGCGC
ACGGCAAGAGGCGAGGGGCGGCGACTGGTGAGTACGCCAAAAATTTTGACTAGCGGAGGCTAGAAGGAGA
GAGATGGGTGCGAGAGCGTCAGTATTAAGCGGGGGAGAATTAGATCGCGATGGGAAAAAATTCGGTTAAG
GCCAGGGGGAAAGAAAAAATATAAATTAAAACATATAGTATGGGCAAGCAGGGAGCTAGAACGATTCGCA
GTTAATCCTGGCCTGTTAGAAACATCAGAAGGCTGTAGACAAATACTGGGACAGCTACAACCATCCCTTC
AGACAGGATCAGAAGAACTTAGATCATTATATAATACAGTAGCAACCCTCTATTGTGTGCATCAAAGGAT
AGAGATAAAAGACACCAAGGAAGCTTTAGACAAGATAGAGGAAGAGCAAAACAAAAGTAAGACCACCGCA
CAGCAAGCGGCCGCTGATCTTCAGACCTGGAGGAGGAGATATGAGGGACAATTGGAGAAGTGAATTATAT
AAATATAAAGTAGTAAAAATTGAACCATTAGGAGTAGCACCCACCAAGGCAAAGAGAAGAGTGGTGCAGA
GAGAAAAAAGAGCAGTGGGAATAGGAGCTTTGTTCCTTGGGTTCTTGGGAGCAGCAGGAAGCACTATGGG
CGCAGCGTCAATGACGCTGACGGTACAGGCCAGACAATTATTGTCTGGTATAGTGCAGCAGCAGAACAAT
TTGCTGAGGGCTATTGAGGCGCAACAGCATCTGTTGCAACTCACAGTCTGGGGCATCAAGCAGCTCCAGG
CAAGAATCCTGGCTGTGGAAAGATACCTAAAGGATCAACAGCTCCTGGGGATTTGGGGTTGCTCTGGAAA
ACTCATTTGCACCACTGCTGTGCCTTGGAATGCTAGTTGGAGTAATAAATCTCTGGAACAGATTTGGAAT
CACACGACCTGGATGGAGTGGGACAGAGAAATTAACAATTACACAAGCTTAATACACTCCTTAATTGAAG
AATCGCAAAACCAGCAAGAAAAGAATGAACAAGAATTATTGGAATTAGATAAATGGGCAAGTTTGTGGAA
TTGGTTTAACATAACAAATTGGCTGTGGTATATAAAATTATTCATAATGATAGTAGGAGGCTTGGTAGGT
TTAAGAATAGTTTTTGCTGTACTTTCTATAGTGAATAGAGTTAGGCAGGGATATTCACCATTATCGTTTC
AGACCCACCTCCCAACCCCGAGGGGACCCGACAGGCCCGAAGGAATAGAAGAAGAAGGTGGAGAGAGAGA
CAGAGACAGATCCATTCGATTAGTGAACGGATCTCGACGGTATCGGTTAACTTTTAAAAGAAAAGGGGGG
ATTGGGGGGTACAGTGCAGGGGAAAGAATAGTAGACATAATAGCAACAGACATACAAACTAAAGAATTAC
AAAAACAAATTACAAAATTCAAAATTTTGGGCCCTTCCAACCTTCCAACCGGGATTGATTATTGACTAGA
TCATCGCGTGAGGCTCCGGTGCCCGTCAGTGGGCAGAGCGCACATCGCCCACAGTCCCCGAGAAGTTGGG
GGGAGGGGTCGGCAATTGAACCGGTGCCTAGAGAAGGTGGCGCGGGGTAAACTGGGAAAGTGATGTCGTG
TACTGGCTCCGCCTTTTTCCCGAGGGTGGGGGAGAACCGTATATAAGTGCAGTAGTCGCCGTGAACGTTC
TTTTTCGCAACGGGTTTGCCGCCAGAACACAGGTAAGTGCCGTGTGTGGTTCCCGCGGGCCTGGCCTCTT
TACGGGTTATGGCCCTTGCGTGCCTTGAATTACTTCCACGCCCCTGGCTGCAGTACGTGATTCTTGATCC
CGAGCTTCGGGTTGGAAGTGGGTGGGAGAGTTCGAGGCCTTGCGCTTAAGGAGCCCCTTCGCCTCGTGCT
TGAGTTGAGGCCTGGCCTGGGCGCTGGGGCCGCCGCGTGCGAATCTGGTGGCACCTTCGCGCCTGTCTCG
CTGCTTTCGATAAGTCTCTAGCCATTTAAAATTTTTGATGACCTGCTGCGACGCTTTTTTTCTGGCAAGA
TAGTCTTGTAAATGCGGGCCAAGATCTGCACACTGGTATTTCGGTTTTTGGGGCCGCGGGCGGCGACGGG
GCCCGTGCGTCCCAGCGCACATGTTCGGCGAGGCGGGGCCTGCGAGCGCGGCCACCGAGAATCGGACGGG
GGTAGTCTCAAGCTGGCCGGCCTGCTCTGGTGCCTGGCCTCGCGCCGCCGTGTATCGCCCCGCCCTGGGC
GGCAAGGCTGGCCCGGTCGGCACCAGTTGCGTGAGCGGAAAGATGGCCGCTTCCCGGCCCTGCTGCAGGG
AGCTCAAAATGGAGGACGCGGCGCTCGGGAGAGCGGGCGGGTGAGTCACCCACACAAAGGAAAAGGGCCT
TTCCGTCCTCAGCCGTCGCTTCATGTGACTCCACGGAGTACCGGGCGCCGTCCAGGCACCTCGATTAGTT
CTCGAGCTTTTGGAGTACGTCGTCTTTAGGTTGGGGGGAGGGGTTTTATGCGATGGAGTTTCCCCACACT
GAGTGGGTGGAGACTGAAGTTAGGCCAGCTTGGCACTTGATGTAATTCTCCTTGGAATTTGCCCTTTTTG
AGTTTGGATCTTGGTTCATTCTCAAGCCTCAGACAGTGGTTCAAAGTTTTTTTCTTCCATTTCAGGTGTC
GTGAGGAATTAGTCGAGGTCGACGGTATCGATAAGCTTGATATCGAATTCCTGCAGCCCGGGGGATCCAA
TGGTGAGCAAGGGCGAGGCAGTGATCAAGGAGTTCATGCGGTTCAAGGTGCACATGGAGGGCTCCATGAA
CGGCCACGAGTTCGAGATCGAGGGCGAGGGCGAGGGCCGCCCCTACGAGGGCACCCAGACCGCCAAGCTG
AAGGTGACCAAGGGTGGCCCCCTGCCCTTCTCCTGGGACATCCTGTCCCCTCAGTTCATGTACGGCTCCA
GGGCCTTCACCAAGCACCCCGCCGACATCCCCGACTACTATAAGCAGTCCTTCCCCGAGGGCTTCAAGTG
GGAGCGCGTGATGAACTTCGAGGACGGCGGCGCCGTGACCGTGACCCAGGACACCTCCCTGGAGGACGGC
ACCCTGATCTACAAGGTGAAGCTCCGCGGCACCAACTTCCCTCCTGACGGCCCCGTAATGCAGAAGAAGA
CAATGGGCTGGGAAGCGTCCACCGAGCGGTTGTACCCCGAGGACGGCGTGCTGAAGGGCGACATTAAGAT
GGCCCTGCGCCTGAAGGACGGCGGCCGCTACCTGGCGGACTTCAAGACCACCTACAAGGCCAAGAAGCCC
GTGCAGATGCCCGGCGCCTACAACGTCGACCGCAAGTTGGACATCACCTCCCACAACGAGGACTACACCG
TGGTGGAACAGTACGAACGCTCCGAGGGCCGCCACTCCACCGGCGGCATGGACGAGCTGTACAAGTCCGG
ACTCAGATCTCGAGCTCAAGCTTGAGAATTCGACTAGTCTCGACTCGACAATCAACCTCTGGATTACAAA
ATTTGTGAAAGATTGACTGGTATTCTTAACTATGTTGCTCCTTTTACGCTATGTGGATACGCTGCTTTAA
TGCCTTTGTATCATGCTATTGCTTCCCGTATGGCTTTCATTTTCTCCTCCTTGTATAAATCCTGGTTGCT
GTCTCTTTATGAGGAGTTGTGGCCCGTTGTCAGGCAACGTGGCGTGGTGTGCACTGTGTTTGCTGACGCA
ACCCCCACTGGTTGGGGCATTGCCACCACCTGTCAGCTCCTTTCCGGGACTTTCGCTTTCCCCCTCCCTA
TTGCCACGGCGGAACTCATCGCCGCCTGCCTTGCCCGCTGCTGGACAGGGGCTCGGCTGTTGGGCACTGA
CAATTCCGTGGTGTTGTCGGGGAAGCTGACGTCCTTTCCATGGCTGCTCGCCTGTGTTGCCACCTGGATT
CTGCGCGGGACGTCCTTCTGCTACGTCCCTTCGGCCCTCAATCCAGCGGACCTTCCTTCCCGCGGCCTGC
TGCCGGCTCTGCGGCCTCTTCCGCATCTTCGCCTTCGCCCTCAGACGAGTCGGATCTCCCTTTGGGCCGC
CTCCCCGCCTGGAATTAATTCGAGCTCGGTACCTTTAAGACCAATGACTTACAAGGCAGCTGTAGATCTT
AGCCACTTTTTAAAAGAAAAGGGGGGACTGGAAGGGCTAATTCACTCCCAACGAAGATAAGATCTGCTTT
TTGCTTGTACTGGGTCTCTCTGGTTAGACCAGATCTGAGCCTGGGAGCTCTCTGGCTAACTAGGGAACCC
ACTGCTTAAGCCTCAATAAAGCTTGCCTTGAGTGCTTCAAGTAGTGTGTGCCCGTCTGTTGTGTGACTCT
GGTAACTAGAGATCCCTCAGACCCTTTTAGTCAGTGTGGAAAATCTCTAGCAGTAGTAGTTCATGTCATC
TTATTATTCAGTATTTATAACTTGCAAAGAAATGAATATCAGAGAGTGAGAGGAACTTGTTTATTGCAGC
TTATAATGGTTACAAATAAAGCAATAGCATCACAAATTTCACAAATAAAGCATTTTTTTCACTGCATTCT
AGTTGTGGTTTGTCCAAACTCATCAATGTATCTAGAGCGGCCGCCACCGCGGTGGAGCTCCAGCTTTTGT
TCCCTTTAGTGAGGGTTAATTTCGAGCTTGGCGTAATCATGGTCATAGCTGTTTCCTGTGTGAAATTGTT
ATCCGCTCACAATTCCACACAACATACGAGCCGGAAGCATAAAGTGTAAAGCCTGGGGTGCCTAATGAGT
GAGCTAACTCACATTAATTGCGTTGCGCTCACTGCCCGCTTTCCAGTCGGGAAACCTGTCGTGCCAGCTG
CATTAATGAATCGGCCAACGCGCGGGGAGAGGCGGTTTGCGTATTGGGCGCTCTTCCGCTTCCTCGCTCA
CTGACTCGCTGCGCTCGGTCGTTCGGCTGCGGCGAGCGGTATCAGCTCACTCAAAGGCGGTAATACGGTT
ATCCACAGAATCAGGGGATAACGCAGGAAAGAACATGTGAGCAAAAGGCCAGCAAAAGGCCAGGAACCGT
AAAAAGGCCGCGTTGCTGGCGTTTTTCCATAGGCTCCGCCCCCCTGACGAGCATCACAAAAATCGACGCT
CAAGTCAGAGGTGGCGAAACCCGACAGGACTATAAAGATACCAGGCGTTTCCCCCTGGAAGCTCCCTCGT
GCGCTCTCCTGTTCCGACCCTGCCGCTTACCGGATACCTGTCCGCCTTTCTCCCTTCGGGAAGCGTGGCG
CTTTCTCATAGCTCACGCTGTAGGTATCTCAGTTCGGTGTAGGTCGTTCGCTCCAAGCTGGGCTGTGTGC
ACGAACCCCCCGTTCAGCCCGACCGCTGCGCCTTATCCGGTAACTATCGTCTTGAGTCCAACCCGGTAAG
ACACGACTTATCGCCACTGGCAGCAGCCACTGGTAACAGGATTAGCAGAGCGAGGTATGTAGGCGGTGCT
ACAGAGTTCTTGAAGTGGTGGCCTAACTACGGCTACACTAGAAGAACAGTATTTGGTATCTGCGCTCTGC
TGAAGCCAGTTACCTTCGGAAAAAGAGTTGGTAGCTCTTGATCCGGCAAACAAACCACCGCTGGTAGCGG
TGGTTTTTTTGTTTGCAAGCAGCAGATTACGCGCAGAAAAAAAGGATCTCAAGAAGATCCTTTGATCTTT
TCTACGGGGTCTGACGCTCAGTGGAACGAAAACTCACGTTAAGGGATTTTGGTCATGAGATTATCAAAAA
GGATCTTCACCTAGATCCTTTTAAATTAAAAATGAAGTTTTAAATCAATCTAAAGTATATATGAGTAAAC
TTGGTCTGACAGTTACCAATGCTTAATCAGTGAGGCACCTATCTCAGCGATCTGTCTATTTCGTTCATCC
ATAGTTGCCTGACTCCCCGTCGTGTAGATAACTACGATACGGGAGGGCTTACCATCTGGCCCCAGTGCTG
CAATGATACCGCGAGACCCACGCTCACCGGCTCCAGATTTATCAGCAATAAACCAGCCAGCCGGAAGGGC
CGAGCGCAGAAGTGGTCCTGCAACTTTATCCGCCTCCATCCAGTCTATTAATTGTTGCCGGGAAGCTAGA
GTAAGTAGTTCGCCAGTTAATAGTTTGCGCAACGTTGTTGCCATTGCTACAGGCATCGTGGTGTCACGCT
CGTCGTTTGGTATGGCTTCATTCAGCTCCGGTTCCCAACGATCAAGGCGAGTTACATGATCCCCCATGTT
GTGCAAAAAAGCGGTTAGCTCCTTCGGTCCTCCGATCGTTGTCAGAAGTAAGTTGGCCGCAGTGTTATCA
CTCATGGTTATGGCAGCACTGCATAATTCTCTTACTGTCATGCCATCCGTAAGATGCTTTTCTGTGACTG
GTGAGTACTCAACCAAGTCATTCTGAGAATAGTGTATGCGGCGACCGAGTTGCTCTTGCCCGGCGTCAAT
ACGGGATAATACCGCGCCACATAGCAGAACTTTAAAAGTGCTCATCATTGGAAAACGTTCTTCGGGGCGA
AAACTCTCAAGGATCTTACCGCTGTTGAGATCCAGTTCGATGTAACCCACTCGTGCACCCAACTGATCTT
CAGCATCTTTTACTTTCACCAGCGTTTCTGGGTGAGCAAAAACAGGAAGGCAAAATGCCGCAAAAAAGGG
AATAAGGGCGACACGGAAATGTTGAATACTCATACTCTTCCTTTTTCAATATTATTGAAGCATTTATCAG
GGTTATTGTCTCATGAGCGGATACATATTTGAATGTATTTAGAAAAATAAACAAATAGGGGTTCCGCGCA
CATTTCCCCGAAAAGTGCCACCTAAATTGTAAGCGTTAATATTTTGTTAAAATTCGCGTTAAATTTTTGT
TAAATCAGCTCATTTTTTAACCAATAGGCCGAAATCGGCAAAATCCCTTATAAATCAAAAGAATAGACCG
AGATAGGGT
[37 nt withheld, positions 7430-7466]
AAAGAACGTGGACTCCAACGTCAAAGG
[49 nt withheld, positions 7494-7542]
T
[91 nt withheld, positions 7544-7634]
G
[124 nt withheld, positions 7636-7759]
CCCATTCGCCATTCAGGCTGCGCAACTGTTGGGAAGGGCGATCGGTGCGGGCCTCTTCGCTATTACGCCA
GCTGGCGAAAGGGGGATGTGCTGCAAGGCGATTAAGTTGGGTAACGCCAGGGTTTTCCCAGTCACGACGT
TGTAAAACGACGGCCAGTGAATTGTAATACGACTCACTATAGGGCGAATTGGGTACCACGCG
Features (pLannotate 1.2.2; 27 found; start..end, strand, type, name):
      1..227     +  promoter       RSV promoter: Rous sarcoma virus enhancer/promoter
    228..408     +  LTR            5' LTR (truncated): truncated 5' long terminal repeat (LTR) from HIV-1
    455..580     +  misc_feature   HIV-1 Ψ: packaging signal of human immunodeficiency virus type 1
    564..927     +  CDS            HIV-1 gag (fragment): gag protein from human immunodeficiency virus 1; gag
   1073..1306    +  misc_feature   RRE: The Rev response element (RRE) of HIV-1 allows for Rev-dependent mRNA export from the nucleus to the cytoplasm.
   1683..1783    +  CDS            Rev (fragment): human immunodeficiency virus 1 (HIV-1) Rev protein; rev; enhances nuclear export of unspliced and incompletely spliced viral mRNAs
   1802..1918    +  misc_feature   cPPT/CTS: central polypurine tract and central termination sequence of HIV-1
   1973..3154    +  promoter       EF-1α promoter: strong constitutive promoter for human elongation factor EF-1α
   3163..3219    -  misc_feature   MCS (fragment): pBluescript multiple cloning site
   3220..3915    +  CDS            mScarlet: mScarlet is a basic (constitutively fluorescent) red fluorescent protein published in 2016, derived from synthetic construct. It has moderate acid sensitivity.
   3916..3943    +  misc_feature   MCS (fragment): multiple cloning site
   3970..4558    +  misc_feature   WPRE: woodchuck hepatitis virus posttranscriptional regulatory element
   4579..4716    +  CDS            nef (fragment): NEF_HV1LA - Experimental evidence at protein level: Swiss-Prot protein existence level 1. Extracellular Nef protein targets CD4(+) T-lymphocytes for apoptosis by interacting with CXCR4 surface receptors. From Human immunodeficiency virus type 1 group M subtype B (isolate Lai) (HIV-1).
   4702..4882    +  LTR            5' LTR (truncated): truncated 5' long terminal repeat (LTR) from HIV-1
   4954..5035    +  polyA_signal   SV40 poly(A) signal: SV40 polyadenylation signal
   5071..5100    -  misc_feature   MCS (fragment): pBluescript multiple cloning site
   5113..5131    -  promoter       T3 promoter: promoter for bacteriophage T3 RNA polymerase
   5176..5192    -  protein_bind   lac operator: The lac repressor binds to the lac operator to inhibit transcription in E. coli. This inhibition can be relieved by adding lactose or isopropyl-β-D-thiogalactopyranoside (IPTG). lac repressor encoded by lacI
   5200..5230    -  promoter       lac promoter: promoter for the E. coli lac operon
   5245..5266    -  protein_bind   CAP binding site: CAP binding activates transcription in the presence of cAMP. E. coli catabolite activator protein
   5279..5371    -  CDS            lacI (fragment): lac repressor; lacI; The lac repressor binds to the lac operator to inhibit transcription in E. coli. This inhibition can be relieved by adding lactose or isopropyl-β-D-thiogalactopyranoside (IPTG).
   5554..6142    -  rep_origin     ori: high-copy-number ColE1/pMB1/pBR322/pUC origin of replication
   6313..7173    -  CDS            AmpR: β-lactamase; bla; confers resistance to ampicillin, carbenicillin, and related antibiotics
   7174..7278    -  promoter       AmpR promoter: bla
   7331..7759    -  rep_origin     f1 ori (sequence partly withheld): f1 bacteriophage origin of replication; arrow indicates direction of (+) strand synthesis
   7764..7921    -  CDS            lacZα (fragment): LacZα fragment of β-galactosidase; lacZ fragment
   7924..7942    +  promoter       T7 promoter: promoter for bacteriophage T7 RNA polymerase
