[The description below was written by a language model from this plasmid's Addgene catalogue record and pLannotate feature annotations shown in this document.]
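Description:
pLBS-mScarlet is a lentiviral transfer plasmid built on the pLBS.EF backbone and designed to express the red fluorescent protein mScarlet as a cytosolic marker in mammalian cells. In bacteria it is maintained through a high-copy ColE1/pUC-type origin and selected with ampicillin via the β-lactamase gene. The backbone also retains pBluescript-derived remnants, including an f1 origin, lacZα and lac regulatory fragments, and flanking T7 and T3 promoters, which play no role in the viral payload.

The viral portion has a third-generation style layout. An RSV enhancer/promoter is fused to a truncated HIV-1 5' LTR, so genomic RNA can be transcribed in packaging cells without Tat. This is followed by the Ψ packaging signal with an adjoining gag fragment, the Rev response element for Rev-dependent nuclear export of the full-length transcript, and the cPPT/CTS, which aids nuclear import of the reverse-transcribed genome. The internal expression cassette uses the strong constitutive human EF-1α promoter to drive the mScarlet coding sequence, which sits between multiple cloning site fragments. No targeting signal, tag or fusion partner is annotated, consistent with diffuse cytosolic localisation. A WPRE downstream enhances transcript stability and expression. The cassette ends in a truncated 3' LTR (labelled by the annotation tool as a truncated 5' LTR) followed by an SV40 polyadenylation signal. No mammalian selection marker is annotated, so transduced cells would be identified by red fluorescence.

The construct was deposited in connection with live-cell imaging work on a fluorescent ATP indicator. The record describes its purpose only as a lentivirally delivered cytosol marker.
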