Addgene plasmid #129337: pLBS-mScarlet
Purpose: cytosol marker, lentivirus
Depositing lab: Yasushi Okada. Depositing organization: RIKEN Center for Biosystems Dynamics Research, Kobe. Publication: Live cell imaging of metabolic heterogeneity by quantitative fluorescent ATP indicator protein, QUEEN-37C. Yaginuma H, Okada Y. bioRxiv 2021.10.08.463131 10.1101/2021.10.08.463131.
Backbone
  Vector backbone: pLBS.EF
  Vector type: Lentiviral
Growth in bacteria
  Bacterial resistance: Ampicillin, 100 μg/mL
  Growth temperature: 37°C
  Growth strain: NEB Stable
  Copy number: High Copy
Gene/Insert
  Gene/Insert name: mScarlet (Addgene 85042)
  Species: Synthetic
  Cloning method: Restriction Enzyme; 5′ cloning site Unknown (unknown if destroyed)
Terms and licenses: Academic/Nonprofit Terms; Industry Terms: Not Available to Industry
Depositor comments: Depositor Adm #1118 . Please visit https://www.biorxiv.org/content/10.1101/2021.10.08.463131v1 for bioRxiv preprint.
How to cite: pLBS-mScarlet was a gift from Yasushi Okada (Addgene plasmid # 129337 ; http://n2t.net/addgene:129337 ; RRID:Addgene_129337)
